>Addgene plasmid #108881 | nls-mCherry | depositor full sequence | sequence record 205195 | nls-mCherry sequence 4919 bps
CGCCATTCTGCCTGGGGACGTCGGAGCAAGCTTGATTTAGGTGACACTATAGAATACAAGCTACTTGTTC
TTTTTGCAGGATCCCATCGATTCGAATTCAAGGATCAACAAGTTTGTACAAAAAAGCAGGCTGCCGCCAC
CATGGCTCCAAAGAAGAAGCGTAAGGTACGGTACCCAGCTTTCTTGTACAAAGTGGCTGTGAGCAAGGGC
GAGGAGGACAACATGGCCATCATCAAGGAGTTCATGCGCTTCAAGGTGCACATGGAGGGCTCCGTGAACG
GCCACGAGTTCGAGATCGAGGGCGAGGGCGAGGGCCGCCCCTACGAGGGCACCCAGACCGCCAAGCTGAA
GGTGACCAAGGGCGGCCCCCTGCCCTTCGCCTGGGACATCCTGTCCCCTCAGTTCATGTACGGCTCCAAG
GCCTACGTGAAGCACCCCGCCGACATCCCCGACTACTTGAAGCTGTCCTTCCCCGAGGGCTTCAAGTGGG
AGCGCGTGATGAACTTCGAGGACGGCGGCGTGGTGACCGTGACCCAGGACTCCTCCCTGCAGGACGGCGA
GTTCATCTACAAGGTGAAGCTGCGCGGCACCAACTTCCCCTCCGACGGCCCCGTAATGCAGAAGAAGACC
ATGGGCTGGGAGGCCTCCTCCGAGCGGATGTACCCCGAGGACGGCGCCCTGAAGGGCGAGATCAAGCAGA
GGCTGAAGCTGAAGGACGGCGGCCACTACGACGCCGAGGTCAAGACCACCTACAAGGCCAAGAAGCCCGT
GCAGCTGCCCGGCGCCTACAACGTCAACATCAAGCTGGACATCACCTCCCACAACGAGGACTACACCATC
GTGGAACAGTACGAGCGCGCCGAGGGCCGCCACTCCACCGGCGGCATGGACGAGCTGTACAAGTAACCAA
CTTTATTATACATAGTTGCACTCGAGCCTCTAGAACTATAGTGAGTCGTATTACGTAGATCCAGACATGA
TAAGATACATTGATGAGTTTGGACAAACCACAACTAGAATGCAGTGAAAAAAATGCTTTATTTGTGAAAT
TTGTGATGCTATTGCTTTATTTGTAACCATTATAAGCTGCAATAAACAAGTTAACAACAACAATTGCATT
CATTTTATGTTTCAGGTTCAGGGGGAGGTGTGGGAGGTTTTTTAATTCGCGGCCGCGGCGCCAATGCATT
GGGCCCGGTACCCAGCTTTTGTTCCCTTTAGTGAGGGTTAATTGCGCGCTTGGCGTAATCATGGTCATAG
CTGTTTCCTGTGTGAAATTGTTATCCGCTCACAATTCCACACAACATACGAGCCGGAAGCATAAAGTGTA
AAGCCTGGGGTGCCTAATGAGTGAGCTAACTCACATTAATTGCGTTGCGCTCACTGCCCGCTTTCCAGTC
GGGAAACCTGTCGTGCCAGCTGCATTAATGAATCGGCCAACGCGCGGGGAGAGGCGGTTTGCGTATTGGG
CGCTCTTCCGCTTCCTCGCTCACTGACTCGCTGCGCTCGGTCGTTCGGCTGCGGCGAGCGGTATCAGCTC
ACTCAAAGGCGGTAATACGGTTATCCACAGAATCAGGGGATAACGCAGGAAAGAACATGTGAGCAAAAGG
CCAGCAAAAGGCCAGGAACCGTAAAAAGGCCGCGTTGCTGGCGTTTTTCCATAGGCTCCGCCCCCCTGAC
GAGCATCACAAAAATCGACGCTCAAGTCAGAGGTGGCGAAACCCGACAGGACTATAAAGATACCAGGCGT
TTCCCCCTGGAAGCTCCCTCGTGCGCTCTCCTGTTCCGACCCTGCCGCTTACCGGATACCTGTCCGCCTT
TCTCCCTTCGGGAAGCGTGGCGCTTTCTCATAGCTCACGCTGTAGGTATCTCAGTTCGGTGTAGGTCGTT
CGCTCCAAGCTGGGCTGTGTGCACGAACCCCCCGTTCAGCCCGACCGCTGCGCCTTATCCGGTAACTATC
GTCTTGAGTCCAACCCGGTAAGACACGACTTATCGCCACTGGCAGCAGCCACTGGTAACAGGATTAGCAG
AGCGAGGTATGTAGGCGGTGCTACAGAGTTCTTGAAGTGGTGGCCTAACTACGGCTACACTAGAAGGACA
GTATTTGGTATCTGCGCTCTGCTGAAGCCAGTTACCTTCGGAAAAAGAGTTGGTAGCTCTTGATCCGGCA
AACAAACCACCGCTGGTAGCGGTGGTTTTTTTGTTTGCAAGCAGCAGATTACGCGCAGAAAAAAAGGATC
TCAAGAAGATCCTTTGATCTTTTCTACGGGGTCTGACGCTCAGTGGAACGAAAACTCACGTTAAGGGATT
TTGGTCATGAGATTATCAAAAAGGATCTTCACCTAGATCCTTTTAAATTAAAAATGAAGTTTTAAATCAA
TCTAAAGTATATATGAGTAAACTTGGTCTGACAGTTACCAATGCTTAATCAGTGAGGCACCTATCTCAGC
GATCTGTCTATTTCGTTCATCCATAGTTGCCTGACTCCCCGTCGTGTAGATAACTACGATACGGGAGGGC
TTACCATCTGGCCCCAGTGCTGCAATGATACCGCGAGACCCACGCTCACCGGCTCCAGATTTATCAGCAA
TAAACCAGCCAGCCGGAAGGGCCGAGCGCAGAAGTGGTCCTGCAACTTTATCCGCCTCCATCCAGTCTAT
TAATTGTTGCCGGGAAGCTAGAGTAAGTAGTTCGCCAGTTAATAGTTTGCGCAACGTTGTTGCCATTGCT
ACAGGCATCGTGGTGTCACGCTCGTCGTTTGGTATGGCTTCATTCAGCTCCGGTTCCCAACGATCAAGGC
GAGTTACATGATCCCCCATGTTGTGCAAAAAAGCGGTTAGCTCCTTCGGTCCTCCGATCGTTGTCAGAAG
TAAGTTGGCCGCAGTGTTATCACTCATGGTTATGGCAGCACTGCATAATTCTCTTACTGTCATGCCATCC
GTAAGATGCTTTTCTGTGACTGGTGAGTACTCAACCAAGTCATTCTGAGAATAGTGTATGCGGCGACCGA
GTTGCTCTTGCCCGGCGTCAATACGGGATAATACCGCGCCACATAGCAGAACTTTAAAAGTGCTCATCAT
TGGAAAACGTTCTTCGGGGCGAAAACTCTCAAGGATCTTACCGCTGTTGAGATCCAGTTCGATGTAACCC
ACTCGTGCACCCAACTGATCTTCAGCATCTTTTACTTTCACCAGCGTTTCTGGGTGAGCAAAAACAGGAA
GGCAAAATGCCGCAAAAAAGGGAATAAGGGCGACACGGAAATGTTGAATACTCATACTCTTCCTTTTTCA
ATATTATTGAAGCATTTATCAGGGTTATTGTCTCATGAGCGGATACATATTTGAATGTATTTAGAAAAAT
AAACAAATAGGGGTTCCGCGCACATTTCCCCGAAAAGTGCCACCTAAATTGTAAGCGTTAATATTTTGTT
AAAATTCGCGTTAAATTTTTGTTAAATCAGCTCATTTTTTAACCAATAGGCCGAAATCGGCAAAATCCCT
TATAAATCAAAAGAATAGACCGAGATAGGGT
[37 nt withheld, positions 3532-3568]
AAAGAACGTGGACTCCAACGTCAAAGG
[49 nt withheld, positions 3596-3644]
T
[91 nt withheld, positions 3646-3736]
G
[124 nt withheld, positions 3738-3861]
CCCATTCGCCATTCAGGCTGCGCAACTGTTGGGAAGGGCGATCGGTGCGGGCCTCTTCGCTATTACGCCA
GTCGACCATAGCCAATTCAATATGGCGTATATGGACTCATGCCAATTCAATATGGTGGATCTGGACCTGT
GCCAATTCAATATGGCGTATATGGACTCGTGCCAATTCAATATGGTGGATCTGGACCCCAGCCAATTCAA
TATGGCGGACTTGGCACCATGCCAATTCAATATGGCGGACTTGGCACTGTGCCAACTGGGGAGGGGTCTA
CTTGGCACGGTGCCAAGTTTGAGGAGGGGTCTTGGCCCTGTGCCAAGTCCGCCATATTGAATTGGCATGG
TGCCAATAATGGCGGCCATATTGGCTATATGCCAGGATCAATATATAGGCAATATCCAATATGGCCCTAT
GCCAATATGGCTATTGGCCAGGTTCAATACTATGTATTGGCCCTATGCCATATAGTATTCCATATATGGG
TTTTCCTATTGACGTAGATAGCCCCTCCCAATGGGCGGTCCCATATACCATATATGGGGCTTCCTAATAC
CGCCCATAGCCACTCCCCCATTGACGTCAATGGTCTCTATATATGGTCTTTCCTATTGACGTCATATGGG
CGGTCCTATTGACGTATATGGCGCCTCCCCCATTGACGTCAATTACGGTAAATGGCCCGCCTGGCTCAAT
GCCCATTGACGTCAATAGGACCACCCACCATTGACGTCAATGGGATGGCTCATTGCCCATTCATATCCGT
TCTCACGCCCCCTATTGACGTCAATGACGGTAAATGGCCCACTTGGCAGTACATCAATATCTATTAATAG
TAACTTGGCAAGTACATTACTATTGGAAGGACGCCAGGGTACATTGGCAGTACTCCCATTGACGTCAATG
GCGGTAAATGGCCCGCGATGGCTGCCAAGTACATCCCCATTGACGTCAATGGGGAGGGGCAATGACGCAA
ATGGGCGTTCCATTGACGTAAATGGGCGGTAGGCGTGCCTAATGGGAGGTCTATATAAGCAATGCTCGTT
TAGGGAAC
Features (pLannotate 1.2.2; 18 found; start..end, strand, type, name):
     35..53      +  promoter       SP6 promoter: promoter for bacteriophage SP6 RNA polymerase
    108..132     +  protein_bind   attB1: mutant version of attB; recombination site for the Gateway® BP reaction BP Clonase™
    176..196     -  protein_bind   attB2: mutant version of attB; core recombination site for the Gateway® BP reaction BP Clonase™
    199..903     +  CDS            mCherry: mCherry is a basic (constitutively fluorescent) red fluorescent protein published in 2004, derived from Discosoma sp.. It is reported to be a very rapidly-maturing monomer with low acid sensitivity.
    908..928     -  protein_bind   attB3: mutant version of attB; core recombination site for the Gateway® BP reaction BP Clonase™
    946..963     -  promoter       T7 promoter (fragment): promoter for bacteriophage T7 RNA polymerase
    968..1102    -  polyA_signal   SV40 poly(A) signal: SV40 polyadenylation signal
   1215..1233    -  promoter       T3 promoter: promoter for bacteriophage T3 RNA polymerase
   1278..1294    -  protein_bind   lac operator: The lac repressor binds to the lac operator to inhibit transcription in E. coli. This inhibition can be relieved by adding lactose or isopropyl-β-D-thiogalactopyranoside (IPTG). lac repressor encoded by lacI
   1302..1332    -  promoter       lac promoter: promoter for the E. coli lac operon
   1347..1368    -  protein_bind   CAP binding site: CAP binding activates transcription in the presence of cAMP. E. coli catabolite activator protein
   1381..1473    -  CDS            lacI (fragment): lac repressor; lacI; The lac repressor binds to the lac operator to inhibit transcription in E. coli. This inhibition can be relieved by adding lactose or isopropyl-β-D-thiogalactopyranoside (IPTG).
   1656..2244    -  rep_origin     ori: high-copy-number ColE1/pMB1/pBR322/pUC origin of replication
   2415..3275    -  CDS            AmpR: β-lactamase; bla; confers resistance to ampicillin, carbenicillin, and related antibiotics
   3276..3380    -  promoter       AmpR promoter: bla
   3433..3861    -  rep_origin     f1 ori (sequence partly withheld): f1 bacteriophage origin of replication; arrow indicates direction of (+) strand synthesis
   3866..3932    -  CDS            lacZα (fragment): LacZα fragment of β-galactosidase; lacZ fragment
   3935..4919    +  promoter       CMV IE94 promoter: enhancer/promoter region of simian cytomegalovirus major immediate early transcription unit IE94
