>Addgene plasmid #108881 | nls-mCherry | addgene full sequence | sequence record 209951 | Addgene NGS Result
CTGCCTGGGGACGTCGGAGCAAGCTTGATTTAGGTGACACTATAGAATACAAGCTACTTGTTCTTTTTGC
AGGATCCCATCGATTCGAATTCAAGGATCAACAAGTTTGTACAAAAAAGCAGGCTGCCGCCACCATGGCT
CCAAAGAAGAAGCGTAAGGTACGGTACCCAGCTTTCTTGTACAAAGTGGCTGTGAGCAAGGGCGAGGAGG
ACAACATGGCCATCATCAAGGAGTTCATGCGCTTCAAGGTGCACATGGAGGGCTCCGTGAACGGCCACGA
GTTCGAGATCGAGGGCGAGGGCGAGGGCCGCCCCTACGAGGGCACCCAGACCGCCAAGCTGAAGGTGACC
AAGGGCGGCCCCCTGCCCTTCGCCTGGGACATCCTGTCCCCTCAGTTCATGTACGGCTCCAAGGCCTACG
TGAAGCACCCCGCCGACATCCCCGACTACTTGAAGCTGTCCTTCCCCGAGGGCTTCAAGTGGGAGCGCGT
GATGAACTTCGAGGACGGCGGCGTGGTGACCGTGACCCAGGACTCCTCCCTGCAGGACGGCGAGTTCATC
TACAAGGTGAAGCTGCGCGGCACCAACTTCCCCTCCGACGGCCCCGTAATGCAGAAGAAGACCATGGGCT
GGGAGGCCTCCTCCGAGCGGATGTACCCCGAGGACGGCGCCCTGAAGGGCGAGATCAAGCAGAGGCTGAA
GCTGAAGGACGGCGGCCACTACGACGCCGAGGTCAAGACCACCTACAAGGCCAAGAAGCCCGTGCAGCTG
CCCGGCGCCTACAACGTCAACATCAAGCTGGACATCACCTCCCACAACGAGGACTACACCATCGTGGAAC
AGTACGAGCGCGCCGAGGGCCGCCACTCCACCGGCGGCATGGACGAGCTGTACAAGTAACCAACTTTATT
ATACATAGTTGCACTCGAGCCTCTAGAACTATAGTGAGTCGTATTACGTAGATCCAGACATGATAAGATA
CATTGATGAGTTTGGACAAACCACAACTAGAATGCAGTGAAAAAAATGCTTTATTTGTGAAATTTGTGAT
GCTATTGCTTTATTTGTAACCATTATAAGCTGCAATAAACAAGTTAACAACAACAATTGCATTCATTTTA
TGTTTCAGGTTCAGGGGGAGGTGTGGGAGGTTTTTTAATTCGCGGCCGCGGCGCCAATGCATTGGGCCCG
GTACCCAGCTTTTGTTCCCTTTAGTGAGGGTTAATTGCGCGCTTGGCGTAATCATGGTCATAGCTGTTTC
CTGTGTGAAATTGTTATCCGCTCACAATTCCACACAACATACGAGCCGGGAGCATAAAGTGTAAAGCCTG
GGGTGCCTAATGAGTGAGCTAACTCACATTAATTGCGTTGCGCTCACTGCCCGCTTTCCAGTCGGGAAAC
CTGTCGTGCCAGCTGCATTAATGAATCGGCCAACGCGCGGGGAGAGGCGGTTTGCGTATTGGGCGCTCTT
CCGCTTCCTCGCTCACTGACTCGCTGCGCTCGGTCGTTCGGCTGCGGCGAGCGGTATCAGCTCACTCAAA
GGCGGTAATACGGTTATCCACAGAATCAGGGGATAACGCAGGAAAGAACATGTGAGCAAAAGGCCAGCAA
AAGGCCAGGAACCGTAAAAAGGCCGCGTTGCTGGCGTTTTTCCATAGGCTCCGCCCCCCTGACGAGCATC
ACAAAAATCGACGCTCAAGTCAGAGGTGGCGAAACCCGACAGGACTATAAAGATACCAGGCGTTTCCCCC
TGGAAGCTCCCTCGTGCGCTCTCCTGTTCCGACCCTGCCGCTTACCGGATACCTGTCCGCCTTTCTCCCT
TCGGGAAGCGTGGCGCTTTCTCATAGCTCACGCTGTAGGTATCTCAGTTCGGTGTAGGTCGTTCGCTCCA
AGCTGGGCTGTGTGCACGAACCCCCCGTTCAGCCCGACCGCTGCGCCTTATCCGGTAACTATCGTCTTGA
GTCCAACCCGGTAAGACACGACTTATCGCCACTGGCAGCAGCCACTGGTAACAGGATTAGCAGAGCGAGG
TATGTAGGCGGTGCTACAGAGTTCTTGAAGTGGTGGCCTAACTACGGCTACACTAGAAGAACAGTATTTG
GTATCTGCGCTCTGCTGAAGCCAGTTACCTTCGGAAAAAGAGTTGGTAGCTCTTGATCCGGCAAACAAAC
CACCGCTGGTAGCGGTGGTTTTTTTGTTTGCAAGCAGCAGATTACGCGCAGAAAAAAAGGATCTCAAGAA
GATCCTTTGATCTTTTCTACGGGGTCTGACGCTCAGTGGAACGAAAACTCACGTTAAGGGATTTTGGTCA
TGAGATTATCAAAAAGGATCTTCACCTAGATCCTTTTAAATTAAAAATGAAGTTTTAAATCAATCTAAAG
TATATATGAGTAAACTTGGTCTGACAGTTACCAATGCTTAATCAGTGAGGCACCTATCTCAGCGATCTGT
CTATTTCGTTCATCCATAGTTGCCTGACTCCCCGTCGTGTAGATAACTACGATACGGGAGGGCTTACCAT
CTGGCCCCAGTGCTGCAATGATACCGCGAGACCCACGCTCACCGGCTCCAGATTTATCAGCAATAAACCA
GCCAGCCGGAAGGGCCGAGCGCAGAAGTGGTCCTGCAACTTTATCCGCCTCCATCCAGTCTATTAATTGT
TGCCGGGAAGCTAGAGTAAGTAGTTCGCCAGTTAATAGTTTGCGCAACGTTGTTGCCATTGCTACAGGCA
TCGTGGTGTCACGCTCGTCGTTTGGTATGGCTTCATTCAGCTCCGGTTCCCAACGATCAAGGCGAGTTAC
ATGATCCCCCATGTTGTGCAAAAAAGCGGTTAGCTCCTTCGGTCCTCCGATCGTTGTCAGAAGTAAGTTG
GCCGCAGTGTTATCACTCATGGTTATGGCAGCACTGCATAATTCTCTTACTGTCATGCCATCCGTAAGAT
GCTTTTCTGTGACTGGTGAGTACTCAACCAAGTCATTCTGAGAATAGTGTATGCGGCGACCGAGTTGCTC
TTGCCCGGCGTCAATACGGGATAATACCGCGCCACATAGCAGAACTTTAAAAGTGCTCATCATTGGAAAA
CGTTCTTCGGGGCGAAAACTCTCAAGGATCTTACCGCTGTTGAGATCCAGTTCGATGTAACCCACTCGTG
CACCCAACTGATCTTCAGCATCTTTTACTTTCACCAGCGTTTCTGGGTGAGCAAAAACAGGAAGGCAAAA
TGCCGCAAAAAAGGGAATAAGGGCGACACGGAAATGTTGAATACTCATACTCTTCCTTTTTCAATATTAT
TGAAGCATTTATCAGGGTTATTGTCTCATGAGCGGATACATATTTGAATGTATTTAGAAAAATAAACAAA
TAGGGGTTCCGCGCACATTTCCCCGAAAAGTGCCACCTAAATTGTAAGCGTTAATATTTTGTTAAAATTC
GCGTTAAATTTTTGTTAAATCAGCTCATTTTTTAACCAATAGGCCGAAATCGGCAAAATCCCTTATAAAT
CAAAAGAATAGACCGAGATAGGGT
[37 nt withheld, positions 3525-3561]
AAAGAACGTGGACTCCAACGTCAAAGG
[49 nt withheld, positions 3589-3637]
T
[91 nt withheld, positions 3639-3729]
G
[124 nt withheld, positions 3731-3854]
CCCATTCGCCATTCAGGCTGCGCAACTGTTGGGAAGGGCGATCGGTGCGGGCCTCTTCGCTATTACGCCA
GTCGACCGCCAATTCAATATGGCGTATATGGACTCATGCCAATTCAATATGGTGGATCTGGACCTGTGCC
AATTCAATATGGCGTATATGGACTCGTGCCAATTCAATATGGTGGATCTGGACCCCAGCCAATTCAATAT
GGCGGACTTGGCACCATGCCAATTCAATATGGCGGACCTGGCACTGTGCCAACTGGGGAGGGGTCTACTT
GGCACGGTGCCAAGTTTGAGGAGGGGTCTTGGCCCTGTGCCAAGTCCGCCATATTGAATTGGCATGGTGC
CAATAATGGCGGCCATATTGGCTATATGCCAGGATCAATATATAGGCAATATCCAATATGGCCCTATGCC
AATATGGCTATTGGCCAGGTTCAATACTATGTATTGGCCCTATGCCATATAGTATTCCATATATGGGTTT
TCCTATTGACGTAGATAGCCCCTCCCAATGGGCGGTCCCATATACCATATATGGGGCTTCCTAATACCGC
CCATAGCCACTCCCCCATTGACGTCAATGGTCTCTATATATGGTCTTTCCTATTGACGTCATATGGGCGG
TCCTATTGACGTATATGGCGCCTCCCCCATTGACGTCAATTACGGTAAATGGCCCGCCTGGCTCAATGCC
CATTGACGTCAATAGGACCACCCACCATTGACGTCAATGGGATGGCTCATTGCCCATTCATATCCGTTCT
CACGCCCCCTATTGACGTCAATGACGGTAAATGGCCCACTTGGCAGTACATCAATATCTATTAATAGTAA
CTTGGCAAGTACATTACTATTGGAAGTACGCCAGGGTACATTGGCAGTACTCCCATTGACGTCAATGGCG
GTAAATGGCCCGCGATGGCTGCCAAGTACATCCCCATTGACGTCAATGGGGAGGGGCAATGACGCAAATG
GGCGTTCCATTGACGTAAATGGGCGGTAGGCGTGCCTAATGGGAGGTCTATATAAGCAATGCTCGTTTAG
GGAACCGCCATT
Features (pLannotate 1.2.2; 18 found; start..end, strand, type, name):
     28..46      +  promoter       SP6 promoter: promoter for bacteriophage SP6 RNA polymerase
    101..125     +  protein_bind   attB1: mutant version of attB; recombination site for the Gateway® BP reaction BP Clonase™
    169..189     -  protein_bind   attB2: mutant version of attB; core recombination site for the Gateway® BP reaction BP Clonase™
    192..896     +  CDS            mCherry: mCherry is a basic (constitutively fluorescent) red fluorescent protein published in 2004, derived from Discosoma sp.. It is reported to be a very rapidly-maturing monomer with low acid sensitivity.
    901..921     -  protein_bind   attB3: mutant version of attB; core recombination site for the Gateway® BP reaction BP Clonase™
    939..956     -  promoter       T7 promoter (fragment): promoter for bacteriophage T7 RNA polymerase
    961..1095    -  polyA_signal   SV40 poly(A) signal: SV40 polyadenylation signal
   1208..1226    -  promoter       T3 promoter: promoter for bacteriophage T3 RNA polymerase
   1271..1287    -  protein_bind   lac operator: The lac repressor binds to the lac operator to inhibit transcription in E. coli. This inhibition can be relieved by adding lactose or isopropyl-β-D-thiogalactopyranoside (IPTG). lac repressor encoded by lacI
   1295..1325    -  promoter       lac promoter: promoter for the E. coli lac operon
   1340..1361    -  protein_bind   CAP binding site: CAP binding activates transcription in the presence of cAMP. E. coli catabolite activator protein
   1374..1466    -  CDS            lacI (fragment): lac repressor; lacI; The lac repressor binds to the lac operator to inhibit transcription in E. coli. This inhibition can be relieved by adding lactose or isopropyl-β-D-thiogalactopyranoside (IPTG).
   1649..2237    -  rep_origin     ori: high-copy-number ColE1/pMB1/pBR322/pUC origin of replication
   2408..3268    -  CDS            AmpR: β-lactamase; bla; confers resistance to ampicillin, carbenicillin, and related antibiotics
   3269..3373    -  promoter       AmpR promoter: bla
   3426..3854    -  rep_origin     f1 ori (sequence partly withheld): f1 bacteriophage origin of replication; arrow indicates direction of (+) strand synthesis
   3859..3925    -  CDS            lacZα (fragment): LacZα fragment of β-galactosidase; lacZ fragment
   3932..4909    +  promoter       CMV IE94 promoter: enhancer/promoter region of simian cytomegalovirus major immediate early transcription unit IE94
