[The description below was written by a language model from this plasmid's Addgene catalogue record and pLannotate feature annotations shown in this document.]
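Description:
nls-mCherry is a small (about 4.9 kb) mammalian expression plasmid built on the pCSDEST2 backbone, a Gateway destination derivative of the CS2-type vectors. It is propagated in E. coli as a high-copy plasmid through a ColE1/pUC-type origin and selected with ampicillin via the β-lactamase (AmpR) gene and its own promoter. An f1 phage origin and remnants of the lac region (lac promoter, operator, CAP site, lacI and lacZα fragments) are also present as backbone carry-over.

The payload is a synthetic nuclear-localised mCherry. Because the plasmid is circular, the simian cytomegalovirus IE94 enhancer/promoter annotated at the end of the sequence lies directly upstream of the SP6 promoter at the start, so both can transcribe the same cassette: CMV IE94 drives expression in transfected cells, while SP6 allows in vitro transcription of RNA, as the record notes. Downstream come attB1, a short interval, attB2, the mCherry coding sequence, and attB3, a layout indicating assembly by multi-fragment Gateway recombination. The short segment between attB1 and attB2 is not annotated, but its position suggests it carries the nuclear localisation signal fused ahead of mCherry; the feature tables do not identify the NLS explicitly. An SV40 polyadenylation signal terminates the transcript, and reverse-oriented T7 (partial) and T3 promoters flank this region.

The two sequence records (depositor and repository-determined) differ by only a few nucleotides in length and give the same feature map. The construct provides a red fluorescent nuclear marker, and was deposited in connection with work on conditionally stable nanobodies for localising protein interactions.
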