Addgene plasmid #108881: nls-mCherry
Purpose: Expression of nuclear localized mCherry
Depositing lab: Rob Parton. Publication: Ultrastructural localisation of protein interactions using conditionally stable nanobodies. Ariotti N, Rae J, Giles N, Martel N, Sierecki E, Gambin Y, Hall TE, Parton RG. PLoS Biol. 2018 Apr 5;16(4):e2005473. doi: 10.1371/journal.pbio.2005473. eCollection 2018 Apr. PubMed 29621251.
Backbone
  Vector backbone: pCSDEST2
  Vector type: Mammalian Expression ; Can be used for mammalian expression or in vitro transcription of RNA from the SP6 promoter
Growth in bacteria
  Bacterial resistance: Ampicillin, 100 μg/mL
  Growth temperature: 37°C
  Growth strain: DH5alpha
  Copy number: High Copy
Gene/Insert
  Gene/Insert name: nls-mCherry
  Species: Synthetic
Terms and licenses: Academic/Nonprofit Terms; Industry Terms: Not Available to Industry
How to cite: nls-mCherry was a gift from Rob Parton (Addgene plasmid # 108881 ; http://n2t.net/addgene:108881 ; RRID:Addgene_108881)
